Addgene plasmid #225248: pcDNA3.1(-)-qmTQ2-ATP
Purpose: mammalian expression of qmTQ2-ATP, a cyan fluorescent FLIM biosensor for ATP imaging
Depositing lab: Yasushi Okada. Depositing organization: RIKEN. Publication: Development of fluorescence lifetime biosensors for ATP, cAMP, citrate, and glucose using the mTurquoise2-based platform. Zhong C, Arai S, Okada Y. Cell Rep Methods. 2024 Nov 18;4(11):100902. doi: 10.1016/j.crmeth.2024.100902. PubMed 39561716.
Backbone
  Vector backbone: pcDNA3.1(-)
  Backbone size w/o insert (bp): 5427
  Vector type: Mammalian Expression
Growth in bacteria
  Bacterial resistance: Ampicillin, 100 μg/mL
  Growth temperature: 37°C
  Growth strain: DH5alpha
  Copy number: High Copy
Gene/Insert
  Gene/Insert name: qmTQ2-ATP
  Species: Synthetic
  Insert size (bp): 1137
  Promoter: CMV promoter
  Cloning method: Restriction Enzyme; 5′ cloning site NheI (unknown if destroyed); 3′ cloning site HindIII (unknown if destroyed)
Terms and licenses: Academic/Nonprofit Terms; Industry Terms: Not Available to Industry
How to cite: pcDNA3.1(-)-qmTQ2-ATP was a gift from Yasushi Okada (Addgene plasmid # 225248 ; http://n2t.net/addgene:225248 ; RRID:Addgene_225248)
