[The description below was written by a language model from this plasmid's Addgene catalogue record and pLannotate feature annotations shown in this document.]
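Description:
pcDNA3.1(-)-qmTQ2-ATP is a mammalian expression plasmid built on the pcDNA3.1(-) backbone that encodes qmTQ2-ATP, a synthetic, genetically encoded cyan biosensor designed to report ATP through changes in fluorescence lifetime (FLIM). It is maintained in E. coli as a high-copy plasmid through a ColE1/pUC-type origin and selected with ampicillin via the β-lactamase gene. The backbone also carries an f1 origin for single-stranded DNA production and an SV40 early promoter–driven neomycin phosphotransferase cassette with an SV40 polyadenylation signal, which in principle allows G418 selection of stably transfected mammalian cells.

The roughly 1.1 kb sensor coding sequence was cloned between the NheI and HindIII sites, downstream of the human CMV immediate early enhancer/promoter and upstream of the bovine growth hormone polyadenylation signal; a T7 promoter sits just ahead of the insert. The feature table shows how the sensor is laid out: an N-terminal portion of a cyan fluorescent protein (matched by the annotation software to SCFP3A), followed by the ATP-binding epsilon subunit of the Bacillus subtilis F-type ATP synthase (atpC), followed by the remaining portion of the fluorescent protein (matched to mTurquoise). This indicates a single-fluorophore design in which the ATP-sensing domain is inserted into an mTurquoise2-derived scaffold, presumably so that ligand-induced conformational change alters the chromophore environment and thereby its lifetime. Short hits labelled as an HIV-1 LTR fragment, ble and lacI fragments are likely incidental backbone matches. The construct is intended for transfection into mammalian cells to image intracellular ATP by fluorescence lifetime microscopy.
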