Features (pLannotate 1.2.2; 22 found; start..end, strand, type, name):
     28..80      -  misc_feature   bom (fragment): basis of mobility region from pBR322
    235..614     +  enhancer       CMV enhancer: human cytomegalovirus immediate early enhancer
    615..818     +  promoter       CMV promoter: human cytomegalovirus (CMV) immediate early promoter
    814..847     +  LTR            5' LTR (truncated) (fragment): truncated 5' long terminal repeat (LTR) from HIV-1
    863..881     +  promoter       T7 promoter: promoter for bacteriophage T7 RNA polymerase
    907..1341    +  CDS            SCFP3A (fragment): monomeric optimized variant of ECFP (Kremers et al., 2006) mammalian codon-optimized
   1351..1740    +  CDS            atpC: ATPE_BACSU - Experimental evidence at protein level: Swiss-Prot protein existence level 1. Produces ATP from ADP in the presence of a proton gradient across the membrane. From Bacillus subtilis (strain 168).
   1763..2043    +  CDS            mTurquoise (fragment): enhanced monomeric variant of CFP (Goedhart et al., 2010) mammalian codon-optimized
   2078..2302    +  polyA_signal   bGH poly(A) signal: bovine growth hormone polyadenylation signal
   2306..2327    +  promoter       SV40 promoter (fragment): SV40 enhancer and early promoter
   2348..2776    +  rep_origin     f1 ori (sequence partly withheld): f1 bacteriophage origin of replication; arrow indicates direction of (+) strand synthesis
   2790..3119    +  promoter       SV40 promoter: SV40 enhancer and early promoter
   3186..3977    +  CDS            neo: KKA2_KLEPN - Also known as kan, nptII. Experimental evidence at protein level: Swiss-Prot protein existence level 1. Resistance to kanamycin, neomycin, paromomycin, ribostamycin, butirosin and gentamicin B. From Klebsiella pneumoniae.
   4001..4159    +  CDS            ble (fragment): BLE_KLEPN - Experimental evidence at protein level: Swiss-Prot protein existence level 1. Binding protein with a strong affinity to the bleomycin family of antibiotics. Binds to CL990; an antimitotic-antibiotic compound. From Klebsiella pneumoniae.
   4154..4275    +  polyA_signal   SV40 poly(A) signal: SV40 polyadenylation signal
   4348..4364    -  protein_bind   lac operator: The lac repressor binds to the lac operator to inhibit transcription in E. coli. This inhibition can be relieved by adding lactose or isopropyl-β-D-thiogalactopyranoside (IPTG). lac repressor encoded by lacI
   4372..4402    -  promoter       lac promoter: promoter for the E. coli lac operon
   4417..4438    -  protein_bind   CAP binding site: CAP binding activates transcription in the presence of cAMP. E. coli catabolite activator protein
   4451..4543    -  CDS            lacI (fragment): lac repressor; lacI; The lac repressor binds to the lac operator to inhibit transcription in E. coli. This inhibition can be relieved by adding lactose or isopropyl-β-D-thiogalactopyranoside (IPTG).
   4726..5314    -  rep_origin     ori: high-copy-number ColE1/pMB1/pBR322/pUC origin of replication
   5485..6345    -  CDS            AmpR: β-lactamase; bla; confers resistance to ampicillin, carbenicillin, and related antibiotics
   6346..6450    -  promoter       AmpR promoter: bla
>Addgene plasmid #225248 | pcDNA3.1(-)-qmTQ2-ATP | addgene full sequence | sequence record 446182 | Addgene NGS Result
GACGGATCGGGAGATCTCCCGATCCCCTATGGTGCACTCTCAGTACAATCTGCTCTGATGCCGCATAGTT
AAGCCAGTATCTGCTCCCTGCTTGTGTGTTGGAGGTCGCTGAGTAGTGCGCGAGCAAAATTTAAGCTACA
ACAAGGCAAGGCTTGACCGACAATTGCATGAAGAATCTGCTTAGGGTTAGGCGTTTTGCGCTGCTTCGCG
ATGTACGGGCCAGATATACGCGTTGACATTGATTATTGACTAGTTATTAATAGTAATCAATTACGGGGTC
ATTAGTTCATAGCCCATATATGGAGTTCCGCGTTACATAACTTACGGTAAATGGCCCGCCTGGCTGACCG
CCCAACGACCCCCGCCCATTGACGTCAATAATGACGTATGTTCCCATAGTAACGCCAATAGGGACTTTCC
ATTGACGTCAATGGGTGGAGTATTTACGGTAAACTGCCCACTTGGCAGTACATCAAGTGTATCATATGCC
AAGTACGCCCCCTATTGACGTCAATGACGGTAAATGGCCCGCCTGGCATTATGCCCAGTACATGACCTTA
TGGGACTTTCCTACTTGGCAGTACATCTACGTATTAGTCATCGCTATTACCATGGTGATGCGGTTTTGGC
AGTACATCAATGGGCGTGGATAGCGGTTTGACTCACGGGGATTTCCAAGTCTCCACCCCATTGACGTCAA
TGGGAGTTTGTTTTGGCACCAAAATCAACGGGACTTTCCAAAATGTCGTAACAACTCCGCCCCATTGACG
CAAATGGGCGGTAGGCGTGTACGGTGGGAGGTCTATATAAGCAGAGCTCTCTGGCTAACTAGAGAACCCA
CTGCTTACTGGCTTATCGAAATTAATACGACTCACTATAGGGAGACCCAAGCTGGCTAGCGCCACCATGG
TGAGCAAGGGCGAGGAGCTGTTCACCGGGGTGGTGCCCATCCTGGTCGAGCTGGACGGCGACGTAAACGG
CCACAAGTTCAGCGTGTCCGGCGAGGGCGAGGGCGATGCCACCTACGGCAAGCTGACCCTGAAGTTCATC
TGCACCACCGGCAAGCTGCCCGTGCCCTGGCCCACCCTCGTGACCACCCTGTCCTGGGGCGTGCAGTGCT
TCGCCCGCTACCCCGACCACATGAAGCAGCACGACTTCTTCAAGTCCGCCATGCCCGAAGGCTACGTCCA
GGAGCGCACCATCTTCTTCAAGGACGACGGCAACTACAAGACCCGCGCCGAGGTGAAGTTCGAGGGCGAC
ACCCTGGTGAACCGCATCGAGCTGAAGGGCATCGACTTCAAGGAGGACGGCAACATCCTGGGGCACAAGC
TGGAGTACAACAAGCCTGTGATGAAGACCGTGAAGGTGAACATCACCACCCCCGACGGCCCCGTGTACGA
CGCCGACATCGAGATGGTGAGCGTGCGGGCCGAGAGCGGCGACCTGGGCATCCTGCCCGGCCACATCCCC
ACCAAGGCCCCCCTGAAGATCGGCGCCGTGCGGCTGAAGAAGGACGGCCAGACCGAGATGGTGGCCGTGA
GCGGCGGCAACGTGGAGGTGCGGCCCGACCAGGTGACCATCACCGCCCAGGCCGCCGAGACCGCCGAGGG
CATCGACAAGGAGCGGGCCGAGGCCGCCCGGCAGCGGGCCCAGGAGCGGCTGAACAGCCAGAGCGACGAC
ACCGACATCCGGCGGGCCGAGCTGGCCCTGCAGCGGGCCCTGAACCGGCTGGACGTGGCCGCACTGAAGA
AAGAAGAATTCTTCAGCGACAACGTCTATATCACCGCCGACAAGCAGAAGAACGGCATCAAGGCCAACTT
CAAGATCCGCCACAACATCGAGGACGGCGGCGTGCAGCTCGCCGACCACTACCAGCAGAACACCCCCATC
GGCGACGGCCCCGTGCTGCTGCCCGACAACCACTACCTGAGCACCCAGTCCAAGCTGAGCAAAGACCCCA
ACGAGAAGCGCGATCACATGGTCCTGCTGGAGTTCGTGACCGCCGCCGGGATCACTCTCGGCATGGACGA
GCTGTACAAGTAACGAAGCTTAAGTTTAAACCGCTGATCAGCCTCGACTGTGCCTTCTAGTTGCCAGCCA
TCTGTTGTTTGCCCCTCCCCCGTGCCTTCCTTGACCCTGGAAGGTGCCACTCCCACTGTCCTTTCCTAAT
AAAATGAGGAAATTGCATCGCATTGTCTGAGTAGGTGTCATTCTATTCTGGGGGGTGGGGTGGGGCAGGA
CAGCAAGGGGGAGGATTGGGAAGACAATAGCAGGCATGCTGGGGATGCGGTGGGCTCTATGGCTTCTGAG
GCGGAAAGAACCAGCTGGGGCTCTAGGGGGTATCCCC
[124 nt withheld, positions 2348-2471]
C
[91 nt withheld, positions 2473-2563]
A
[49 nt withheld, positions 2565-2613]
CCTTTGACGTTGGAGTCCACGTTCTTT
[37 nt withheld, positions 2641-2677]
ACCCTATCTCGGTCTATTCTTTTGATTTATAAGGGATTTTGCCGATTTCGGCCTATTGGTTAAAAAATGA
GCTGATTTAACAAAAATTTAACGCGAATTAATTCTGTGGAATGTGTGTCAGTTAGGGTGTGGAAAGTCCC
CAGGCTCCCCAGCAGGCAGAAGTATGCAAAGCATGCATCTCAATTAGTCAGCAACCAGGTGTGGAAAGTC
CCCAGGCTCCCCAGCAGGCAGAAGTATGCAAAGCATGCATCTCAATTAGTCAGCAACCATAGTCCCGCCC
CTAACTCCGCCCATCCCGCCCCTAACTCCGCCCAGTTCCGCCCATTCTCCGCCCCATGGCTGACTAATTT
TTTTTATTTATGCAGAGGCCGAGGCCGCCTCTGCCTCTGAGCTATTCCAGAAGTAGTGAGGAGGCTTTTT
TGGAGGCCTAGGCTTTTGCAAAAAGCTCCCGGGAGCTTGTATATCCATTTTCGGATCTGATCAAGAGACA
GGATGAGGATCGTTTCGCATGATTGAACAAGATGGATTGCACGCAGGTTCTCCGGCCGCTTGGGTGGAGA
GGCTATTCGGCTATGACTGGGCACAACAGACAATCGGCTGCTCTGATGCCGCCGTGTTCCGGCTGTCAGC
GCAGGGGCGCCCGGTTCTTTTTGTCAAGACCGACCTGTCCGGTGCCCTGAATGAACTGCAGGACGAGGCA
GCGCGGCTATCGTGGCTGGCCACGACGGGCGTTCCTTGCGCAGCTGTGCTCGACGTTGTCACTGAAGCGG
GAAGGGACTGGCTGCTATTGGGCGAAGTGCCGGGGCAGGATCTCCTGTCATCTCACCTTGCTCCTGCCGA
GAAAGTATCCATCATGGCTGATGCAATGCGGCGGCTGCATACGCTTGATCCGGCTACCTGCCCATTCGAC
CACCAAGCGAAACATCGCATCGAGCGAGCACGTACTCGGATGGAAGCCGGTCTTGTCGATCAGGATGATC
TGGACGAAGAGCATCAGGGGCTCGCGCCAGCCGAACTGTTCGCCAGGCTCAAGGCGCGCATGCCCGACGG
CGAGGATCTCGTCGTGACCCATGGCGATGCCTGCTTGCCGAATATCATGGTGGAAAATGGCCGCTTTTCT
GGATTCATCGACTGTGGCCGGCTGGGTGTGGCGGACCGCTATCAGGACATAGCGTTGGCTACCCGTGATA
TTGCTGAAGAGCTTGGCGGCGAATGGGCTGACCGCTTCCTCGTGCTTTACGGTATCGCCGCTCCCGATTC
GCAGCGCATCGCCTTCTATCGCCTTCTTGACGAGTTCTTCTGAGCGGGACTCTGGGGTTCGAAATGACCG
ACCAAGCGACGCCCAACCTGCCATCACGAGATTTCGATTCCACCGCCGCCTTCTATGAAAGGTTGGGCTT
CGGAATCGTTTTCCGGGACGCCGGCTGGATGATCCTCCAGCGCGGGGATCTCATGCTGGAGTTCTTCGCC
CACCCCAACTTGTTTATTGCAGCTTATAATGGTTACAAATAAAGCAATAGCATCACAAATTTCACAAATA
AAGCATTTTTTTCACTGCATTCTAGTTGTGGTTTGTCCAAACTCATCAATGTATCTTATCATGTCTGTAT
ACCGTCGACCTCTAGCTAGAGCTTGGCGTAATCATGGTCATAGCTGTTTCCTGTGTGAAATTGTTATCCG
CTCACAATTCCACACAACATACGAGCCGGAAGCATAAAGTGTAAAGCCTGGGGTGCCTAATGAGTGAGCT
AACTCACATTAATTGCGTTGCGCTCACTGCCCGCTTTCCAGTCGGGAAACCTGTCGTGCCAGCTGCATTA
ATGAATCGGCCAACGCGCGGGGAGAGGCGGTTTGCGTATTGGGCGCTCTTCCGCTTCCTCGCTCACTGAC
TCGCTGCGCTCGGTCGTTCGGCTGCGGCGAGCGGTATCAGCTCACTCAAAGGCGGTAATACGGTTATCCA
CAGAATCAGGGGATAACGCAGGAAAGAACATGTGAGCAAAAGGCCAGCAAAAGGCCAGGAACCGTAAAAA
GGCCGCGTTGCTGGCGTTTTTCCATAGGCTCCGCCCCCCTGACGAGCATCACAAAAATCGACGCTCAAGT
CAGAGGTGGCGAAACCCGACAGGACTATAAAGATACCAGGCGTTTCCCCCTGGAAGCTCCCTCGTGCGCT
CTCCTGTTCCGACCCTGCCGCTTACCGGATACCTGTCCGCCTTTCTCCCTTCGGGAAGCGTGGCGCTTTC
TCATAGCTCACGCTGTAGGTATCTCAGTTCGGTGTAGGTCGTTCGCTCCAAGCTGGGCTGTGTGCACGAA
CCCCCCGTTCAGCCCGACCGCTGCGCCTTATCCGGTAACTATCGTCTTGAGTCCAACCCGGTAAGACACG
ACTTATCGCCACTGGCAGCAGCCACTGGTAACAGGATTAGCAGAGCGAGGTATGTAGGCGGTGCTACAGA
GTTCTTGAAGTGGTGGCCTAACTACGGCTACACTAGAAGAACAGTATTTGGTATCTGCGCTCTGCTGAAG
CCAGTTACCTTCGGAAAAAGAGTTGGTAGCTCTTGATCCGGCAAACAAACCACCGCTGGTAGCGGTGGTT
TTTTTGTTTGCAAGCAGCAGATTACGCGCAGAAAAAAAGGATCTCAAGAAGATCCTTTGATCTTTTCTAC
GGGGTCTGACGCTCAGTGGAACGAAAACTCACGTTAAGGGATTTTGGTCATGAGATTATCAAAAAGGATC
TTCACCTAGATCCTTTTAAATTAAAAATGAAGTTTTAAATCAATCTAAAGTATATATGAGTAAACTTGGT
CTGACAGTTACCAATGCTTAATCAGTGAGGCACCTATCTCAGCGATCTGTCTATTTCGTTCATCCATAGT
TGCCTGACTCCCCGTCGTGTAGATAACTACGATACGGGAGGGCTTACCATCTGGCCCCAGTGCTGCAATG
ATACCGCGAGACCCACGCTCACCGGCTCCAGATTTATCAGCAATAAACCAGCCAGCCGGAAGGGCCGAGC
GCAGAAGTGGTCCTGCAACTTTATCCGCCTCCATCCAGTCTATTAATTGTTGCCGGGAAGCTAGAGTAAG
TAGTTCGCCAGTTAATAGTTTGCGCAACGTTGTTGCCATTGCTACAGGCATCGTGGTGTCACGCTCGTCG
TTTGGTATGGCTTCATTCAGCTCCGGTTCCCAACGATCAAGGCGAGTTACATGATCCCCCATGTTGTGCA
AAAAAGCGGTTAGCTCCTTCGGTCCTCCGATCGTTGTCAGAAGTAAGTTGGCCGCAGTGTTATCACTCAT
GGTTATGGCAGCACTGCATAATTCTCTTACTGTCATGCCATCCGTAAGATGCTTTTCTGTGACTGGTGAG
TACTCAACCAAGTCATTCTGAGAATAGTGTATGCGGCGACCGAGTTGCTCTTGCCCGGCGTCAATACGGG
ATAATACCGCGCCACATAGCAGAACTTTAAAAGTGCTCATCATTGGAAAACGTTCTTCGGGGCGAAAACT
CTCAAGGATCTTACCGCTGTTGAGATCCAGTTCGATGTAACCCACTCGTGCACCCAACTGATCTTCAGCA
TCTTTTACTTTCACCAGCGTTTCTGGGTGAGCAAAAACAGGAAGGCAAAATGCCGCAAAAAAGGGAATAA
GGGCGACACGGAAATGTTGAATACTCATACTCTTCCTTTTTCAATATTATTGAAGCATTTATCAGGGTTA
TTGTCTCATGAGCGGATACATATTTGAATGTATTTAGAAAAATAAACAAATAGGGGTTCCGCGCACATTT
CCCCGAAAAGTGCCACCTGACGTC
